>Addgene plasmid #107636 | Ddo_slit-1 | addgene full sequence | sequence record 209336 | Addgene NGS Result
CAGGAAACAGCTATGACCATGTAATACGACTCACTATAGGGGATCCTCAAAAAACCCCTCAAGACCCGTT
TAGAGGCCCCAAGGGGTTATGTGGAAGTAATACGACTCACTATAGGGCGAATTGGGTACCGGGCCCGGCC
AATTCTACCCGTTTACAGCTTCGAGGAAGAGTAACGCTACGGCGATAGAAGCGTCCATTATCGCATTTGA
ACTGTATTTTGTGCGTGGTATATTTTGAGGGTTGACAACAAGGAGATAAACTGTTGTCTGTAGATCTTTG
ATAAAAGTTCCTGTTGCTATCTGCTTGCATTCGATTATTAGAGCAAGTTCCTTTACAAACTCGGTATTGG
AACTTTTTTATTGATAAACAATTGTCATGAGTATCTGGATCTTTGATAAAAGTTCGAGTTGTTTTGCCAT
GACATTTGGAAACTCTTTTTTTACATTTTCTGCCAACAAATCCATTTTTGCAAACGCATTTATATTTTCG
ATTTTTCTCATTTACTTCGTGACAAACGCCATTATTGGAACAAACGCCCGGCTTGCTACATATTGTGCTT
TTGACTGGCAAACTTTTGGTTGACTTAATCGGTACTTCTATGTCTTGTGTTGGAACTTCTGACGATGGTA
ATTCTTGTGCGGTTTTCGATATTAAATCTCCACAACCGGGTTTAACGTTCACGGACTTTGACATGTATTT
GGAAAAGTCGATTTTTTTCCGGTTGATAAGCAACGATTCGATGCATCCAGTAAAATCTGAGTCGTTATCG
AAATGATGGTTTTGTATTGCAGTATTAAGGATTTTTTTCGGTGCTCCACCAATAAATATCCCGGTGTCGA
GAGCCATATATTGATTGGTCATTAGGTACTTGGACTTCAGAGTGAAGTGTACTTTCCCATTGAGGTACAT
TGTTAAATTTTCACCAACTATTTCGATATTCAGATAATGTAATTTATTATCATTGACCACGTCCATTGAA
AAACCATCGGGTCCGATATCTTTATCGCCAATGTTATAACTTATTTTTATATGTCCTCGAAATAGATTTA
CAACCAAGTAGCTCTTATCGAACCCTTGATAGAGAATCAATCCGGATGAAGAATTAGTTATAAATTTTAG
GGAAATGTTTCCTTTTGGCATTAAAAATCCTCTTGAAGGTGGATGAATTTCAATATGTGAGTCTTTACCG
AAATATAAACTATTTAAATACTGACAGAAAGGACCCGAATATCCTGGCTTGCATTTACAATACGACTTTT
GTTTATTCATATCTTCATTTACACAAACTCCGTTATTCAAACATTCATGATATGCGCAAACAGATTCAGA
TATTACTTCATTTATGGATGTGAAATGCTTTGAGACTTCACTTCTATCAATATCTCTCCTGGAAAGATTC
GTTTTTAGTTTATACGGTTTCCATGCTGGTTCTTCACAGTAAGTTCCAACATAACCCGGTCTGCATATAC
ATTTGTAACCATTTACCAAGTCCTCACATTTTGCTTCATTTTTGCAAACATTGTACTTACAATCATCGAT
ATTTTGTTCACAGTTTTTTCCTTCCCATCCTTTTGTACAAGAACATTTATAGTCATTATTGGAAAGCGGT
TCACAATGTCCAGAATTCTCGCAGGGATTTTTATCGTGGCAATAGAGGAATTTGCTCTCACAAAACTTTC
CTCTGAAACCATTTGGACATTTACAGCTGTATTTATTCACTTGGTCTACACAGGTTGCACCATTTTCACA
TTTGTGACCTCCACAATCGTCTATATTCTCAGTGCATTTTGGACCACGGAAACCACTGGGACAAACACAT
TCATAATTTCCGAAATTATCAGTATTTTTACAAATACCTCCATTTCTACACGGTTGACCAAAACAAGCAT
TTATTCTTTTTTCACAACTTTTCCCATGAAAAGGATTAGGACAATCGCAAATGTAATCATGATGTGTAAT
CAGTGAACATTTACCGTTATTTTGACACGGAGTTTTCATACAAGCGTCACATTTGGCAGTGATATAAGTG
TCTTCGGTTTCTTCTGAACAGATAAACTCAGTGGGTTTTGAATGATAAATTGATTTTAATTTCATCCTTT
CAGGACTGGCACAGAGGGAAATCCCATTGTCCAAAAATCTGTCCAAAAAGAACTGATTCAGCCATTTTAT
ATTACAATCACAATGGAATGGGTTTTGACCAAGAGCAATGTTATTAAGATTTGTTAAGTCTCGAAATGCT
TGAAACGGGATCGTAGAAACATCATTACTTTGAAGTATTAAGACTTTTAAATTTGAAAGGTCCTTGAAAG
CATCTTGATGTATGCATTGCAATTTATTGAAACTCAAAACTAATGTTTCCAAATTTTTCAAAGGGGTCAA
CACATCTTTATTGATTTCTGTGATACCATTATAACTGAGGACCAAAGTTTTTAGATTTATTAGATTTTTA
AATGATGATTCATTAAGGGTTTTGAGATCATTTCTGTCGAGATATAGTTCCGTCGTATTTGGAGGAATTT
CTGTTGGGATTTCCTTCAGCTGAAGTTCACTACAATCGATTCTCGTGGATTCACATTTGCATTTAGACGG
ACACTTTGGAATTTTATTGCATTTCATGTCTAAACAGCAAGAATAGCTAAAATTAGCTTTAGCACATGAA
GATGTCTCTTCCTTCGAAGATTTGTTACCTTCACATACAAAATACTTTTCATCCAAATTAGGAAGCGGAG
TTCCTTTCAAAATTGGCGGTGATTGGCAAGTTGGAAGTCTTAGACTTCCAAGAATACCGTAGTTATTCCG
CGACCATTCGGATAACCATTTCAGACGACAGTCACAATGAAGTTCGTTATTGTTTAACATTAGATATTTC
AGATTTGTATTAAATTTAAAAGAATTTGTTCCGATGCAGCTAATATGATTGTCGTTGAGTTGTAATATTT
CTAGTTCTATTAAATGTTTGAACGTTTCATTATTGACGCATTTTAATTTGTTTGAACTGAGGTTTATTTC
TTTCAATTTGGTGCTTTTGCTAAACGTGTCCGGTTTAATATTTTCAATTTGATTGTTAGACAAGTCTAAT
TTAACTAAATTCGATGCCTGATGAACTGAATAAATTTGATCTAAGTTTTTGATGTCATTGTGAGATAAAA
TTAGAGTGGTCGTTGAAGGGAAGATCTTTTCAGGAAGCGAACTCAGACCGACTCCCGAACAGTTGACGAT
TTCTGAAGAGCAAGAGCATTTATGTGGACAAATGACCTTCGGAACACAGTTTTCATCATGAGTATCGTAT
TTAATATCAGATTCAGAATTACACTGAAAATTGTAATTCTGGAGACTCTTTACGGCTATTCCATGAGCGC
TACTGGGACCAACACATGATGCCACTGGGGTCGCATTGACTTCCTTGAGTTTCAAAACTTGAACTAACCA
CAGTATTTTGCAGTCACAATACAAAGGATTGTGGACCAGATATAGATATCTTAGTTTTACGAGAGGTCTC
AGGACTTCTTCCTTCAGAGCAGAAAGTTTATTTTCTGACAAATGCAACAAGTAAAGTCTCTTGACCCCTT
CGAATGTACCGGTTGGCAGGCATTCAATTTCGTTATTGTGTAAATATAAAAACATTAATGAAGACAGTCC
GTTGAAAGCATTTCGTCTTATCGTTCTTAAATTGTTCATGTTTAAATATAAAGCCGTTAGTTGCTGTAAA
CCGATAAATGCTCCTGGTTCAATGTCGACCATTCCATTTTGCGTTAAAATTATTTTTTTCAATAATTTAT
ATTTTGATAGAAATCCTTGTCTGAGAATCGTGATGCTATTATTTTGTAAATCTAGTTCAATGGTATTTGT
CGGAAGATCCTGGGGGATGTTCGTAAGCTGTTTACCAGTGCAATTAACGATCCCGTCTTGAGAACATGTG
CATTGTTTTGGACACACTTTTCTGTCTGGTTGACAGGTGTTTTCGGGATGGTAATGCCGCTAGCCATGGA
ACCGGTGGATCCACTAGTTCTAGAGCGGCCGCCACCGCGGTGGAGCTCGAATTCATCGATGATATCAGAT
CTGCCGGTCTCCCTATAGTGAGTCGTATTACTTCCTAGCATAACCCCTTGGGGCCTCTAAACGGGTCTTG
AGGGGTTTTTTGCTTAAGACTGGCCGTCGTTTTACAACGTCGTGACTGGGAAAACATCCATGCTAGCGTT
AACGCGAGAGTAGGGAACTGCCAGGCATCAAATAAAACGAAAGGCTCAGTCGGAAGACTGGGCCTTTCGT
TTTATCTGTTGTTTGTCGGTGAACGCTCTCCTGAGTAGGACAAATCCGCCGGGAGCGGATTTGAACGTTG
TGAAGCAACGGCCCGGAGGGTGGCGGGCAGGACGCCCGCCATAAACTGCCAGGCATCAAACTAAGCAGAA
GGCCATCCTGACGGATGGCCTTTTTGCGTTTCTACAAACTCTTCCTGGCTAGCGGTACGCGTATTAATTG
CGTTGCGCTCACTGCCCGCTTTCCAGTCGGGAAACCTGTCGTGCCAGCTGCATTAATGAATCGGCCAACG
CGCGGGGAGAGGCGGTTTGCGTATTGGGCGCTCTTCCGCTTCCTCGCTCACTGACTCGCTGCGCTCGGTC
GTTCGGCTGCGGCGAGCGGTATCAGCTCACTCAAAGGCGGTAATACGGTTATCCACAGAATCAGGGGATA
ACGCAGGAAAGAACATGTGAGCAAAAGGCCAGCAAAAGGCCAGGAACCGTAAAAAGGCCGCGTTGCTGGC
GTTTTTCCATAGGCTCCGCCCCCCTGACGAGCATCACAACGGTAACTATCGTCTTGAGTCCAACCCGGTA
AGACACGACTTATCGCCACTGGCAGCAGCCACTGGTAACAGGATTAGCAGAGCGAGGTATGTAGGCGGTG
CTACAGAGTTCTTGAAGTGGTGGCCTAACTACGGCTACACTAGAAGAACAGTATTTGGTATCTGCGCTCT
GCTGAAGCCAGTTACCTTCGGAAAAAGAGTTGGTAGCTCTTGATCCGGCAAACAAACCACCGCTGGTAGC
GGTGGTTTTTTTGTTTGCAAGCAGCAGATTACGCGCAGAAAAAAAGGATCTCAAGAAGATCCTTTGATCT
TTTCTACGGGGTCTGACGCTCAGTGGAACGAAAACTCACGTTAAGGGATTTTGGTCATGAGATTATCAAA
AAGGATCTTCACCTAGATCCTTTTAAATTAAAAATGAAGTTTTAAATCAATCTAAAGTATATATGAGTAA
ACTTGGTCTGACAGTTACCAATGCTTAATCAGTGAGGCACCTATCTCAGCGATCTGTCTATTTCGTTCAT
CCATAGTTGCCTGACTCCCCGTCGTGTAGATAACTACGATACGGGAGGGCTTACCATCTGGCCCCAGTGC
TGCAATGATACCGCGAGACCCACGCTCACCGGCTCCAGATTTATCAGCAATAAACCAGCCAGCCGGAAGG
GCCGAGCGCAGAAGTGGTCCTGCAACTTTATCCGCCTCCATCCAGTCTATTAATTGTTGCCGGGAAGCTA
GAGTAAGTAGTTCGCCAGTTAATAGTTTGCGCAACGTTGTTGCCATTGCTACAGGCATCGTGGTGTCACG
CTCGTCGTTTGGTATGGCTTCATTCAGCTCCGGTTCCCAACGATCAAGGCGAGTTACATGATCCCCCATG
TTGTGCAAAAAAGCGGTTAGCTCCTTCGGTCCTCCGATCGTTGTCAGAAGTAAGTTGGCCGCAGTGTTAT
CACTCATGGTTATGGCAGCACTGCATAATTCTCTTACTGTCATGCCATCCGTAAGATGCTTTTCTGTGAC
TGGTGAGTACTCAACCAAGTCATTCTGAGAATAGTGTATGCGGCGACCGAGTTGCTCTTGCCCGGCGTCA
ATACGGGATAATACCGCGCCACATAGCAGAACTTTAAAAGTGCTCATCATTGGAAAACGTTCTTCGGGGC
GAAAACTCTCAAGGATCTTACCGCTGTTGAGATCCAGTTCGATGTAACCCACTCGTGCACCCAACTGATC
TTCAGCATCTTTTACTTTCACCAGCGTTTCTGGGTGAGCAAAAACAGGAAGGCAAAATGCCGCAAAAAAG
GGAATAAGGGCGACACGGAAATGTTGAATACTCATACTCTTCCTTTTTCAATATTATTGAAGCATTTATC
AGGGTTATTGTCTCATGAGCGGATACATATTTGAATGTATTTAGAAAAATAAACAAATAGGGGTTCCGCG
CACATTTCCCCGAAAAGTGCCACCTG
[124 nt withheld, positions 6257-6380]
C
[91 nt withheld, positions 6382-6472]
A
[49 nt withheld, positions 6474-6522]
CCTTTGACGTTGGAGTCCACGTTCTTT
[37 nt withheld, positions 6550-6586]
ACCCTATCTCGGTCTATTCTTTTGATTTATAAGGGATTTTGCCGATTTCGGCCTATTGGTTAAAAAATGA
GCTGATTTAACAAAAATTTAACGCGAATTTTAACAAAATATTAACGCTTACAATTTCCATTCGCCATTCA
GGCTGCGCAACTGTTGGGAAGGGCGATCGGTGCGGGCCTCTTCGCTATTACGCCAGCTGGCGAAAGGGGG
ATGTGCTGCAAGGCGATTAAGTTGGGTAACGCCAGGGTTTTCCCAGTCACGACGTTGTAAAACGACGGCC
AGTGAATTGTAATACGACTCACTATAGGGCGAATTGGAGCTCCACCGCGGTGGCGGCCGCTCTAGAACTA
GTGGATCCCCCGCTTTGCTGACACGGTGTCACTGCGCTGAAGAGGCTGTTTGACGCCATAGTCCCTCCTT
TTTTTTCCAGATAGAACTTGTGCCCTCTGTTGTAAATACTGCTTGCAGCCTTAAATATTCCTGCATGGAC
TGTGGTTAGAGCACTCACTGACTCGGTTGGTCTCGGTGGCTGGTAGTGACCTGCAGAGATTAACCATTTA
AACGCCAGAGCCTTCTTGCAGTCTTCCTGGAGAAAGTTTGCACCGCACTTGTGGTTCTGTGGTTGTTTGT
TTTAGTGAGGGTTAATAAGCGGCCGCGGGCTGCAGGAATTCGATATCAAGCTTATCGATACCGTCGACCT
CGAGGGGGGGCCCGGTACCAGCTTTTGTTCCCTTTAGTGAGGGTTAATTTCGAGCTTGGCGTAATCATGG
TCATAGCTGTTTCCTGTGTGAAATTGTTATCCGCTCACAATTCCACACAACATACGAGCCGGAAGCATAA
AGTGTAAAGCCTGGGGTGCCTAATGAGTGAGCTAACTCACATTAATTGCGTTGCGCTCACTGCCCGCTTT
CCAGTCGGGAAACCTGTCGTGCCAGCTGCATTAATGAATCGGCCAACGCGCGGGGAGAGGCGGTTTGCGT
ATTGGGCGCTCTTCCGCTTCCTCGCTCACTGACTCGCTGCGCTCGGTCGTTCGGCTGCGGCGAGCGGTAT
CAGCTCACTCAAAGGCGGTAATACGGTTATCCACAGAATCAGGGGATAACGCAGGAAAGAACATGTGAGC
AAAAGGCCAGCAAAAGGCCAGGAACCGTAAAAAGGCCGCGTTGCTGGCGTTTTTCCATAGGCTCCGCCCC
CCTGACGAGCATCACAAAAATCGACGCTCAAGTCAGAGGTGGCGAAACCCGACAGGACTATAAAGATACC
AGGCGTTTCCCCCTGGAAGCTCCCTCGTGCGCTCTCCTGTTCCGACCCTGCCGCTTACCGGATACCTGTC
CGCCTTTCTCCCTTCGGGAAGCGTGGCGCTTTCTCATAGCTCACGCTGTAGGTATCTCAGTTCGGTGTAG
GTCGTTCGCTCCAAGCTGGGCTGTGTGCACGAACCCCCCGTTCAGCCCGACCGCTGCGCCTTATCCGGTA
ACTATCGTCTTGAGTCCAACCCGGTAAGACACGACTTATCGCCACTGGCAGCAGCCACTGGTAACAGGAT
TAGCAGAGCGAGGTATGTAGGCGGTGCTACAGAGTTCTTGAAGTGGTGGCCTAACTACGGCTACACTAGA
AGAACAGTATTTGGTATCTGCGCTCTGCTGAAGCCAGTTACCTTCGGAAAAAGAGTTGGTAGCTCTTGAT
CCGGCAAACAAACCACCGCTGGTAGCGGTGGTTTTTTTGTTTGCAAGCAGCAGATTACGCGCAGAAAAAA
AGGATCTCAAGAAGATCCTTTGATCTTTTCTACGGGGTCTGACGCTCAGTGGAACGACGCGTAACTCACG
TTAAGGGATTTTGGTCATGAGCTTGCGCCGTCCCGTCAAGTCAGCGTAATGCTCTGCCAGTGTTACAACC
AATTAACCAATTCTGATTAGAAAAACTCATCGAGCATCAAATGAAACTGCAATTTATTCATATCAGGATT
ATCAATACCATATTTTTGAAAAAGCCGTTTCTGTAATGAAGGAGAAAACTCACCGAGGCAGTTCCATAGG
ATGGCAAGATCCTGGTATCGGTCTGCGATTCCGACTCGTCCAACATCAATACAACCTATTAATTTCCCCT
CGTCAAAAATAAGGTTATCAAGTGAGAAATCACCATGAGTGACGACTGAATCCGGTGAGAATGGCAAAAG
TTTATGCATTTCTTTCCAGACTTGTTCAACAGGCCAGCCATTACGCTCGTCATCAAAATCACTCGCATCA
ACCAAACCGTTATTCATTCGTGATTGCGCCTGAGCGAGACGAAATACGCGATCGCTGTTAAAAGGACAAT
TACAAACAGGAATCGAATGCAACCGGCGCAGGAACACTGCCAGCGCATCAACAATATTTTCACCTGAATC
AGGATATTCTTCTAATACCTGGAATGCTGTTTTTCCGGGGATCGCAGTGGTGAGTAACCATGCATCATCA
GGAGTACGGATAAAATGCTTGATGGTCGGAAGAGGCATAAATTCCGTCAGCCAGTTTAGTCTGACCATCT
CATCTGTAACATCATTGGCAACGCTACCTTTGCCATGTTTCAGAAACAACTCTGGCGCATCGGGCTTCCC
ATACAAGCGATAGATTGTCGCACCTGATTGCCCGACATTATCGCGAGCCCATTTATACCCATATAAATCA
GCATCCATGTTGGAATTTAATCGCGGCCTCGACGTTTCCCGTTGAATATGGCTCATAACACCCCTTGTAT
TACTGTTTATGTAAGCAGACAGTTTTATTGTTCATGATGATATATTTTTATCTTGTGCAATGTAACATCA
GAGATTTTGAGACACGGGCCAGAGCTGC
Features (pLannotate 1.2.2; 28 found; start..end, strand, type, name):
     22..40      +  promoter       T7 promoter: promoter for bacteriophage T7 RNA polymerase
     48..91      -  terminator     T7 terminator (fragment): transcription terminator for bacteriophage T7 RNA polymerase
     98..116     +  promoter       T7 promoter: promoter for bacteriophage T7 RNA polymerase
   3803..3934    -  CDS            LRRC52 (fragment): LRC52_HUMAN - Experimental evidence at protein level: Swiss-Prot protein existence level 1. Auxiliary protein of the large-conductance, voltage and calcium-activated potassium channel (BK alpha). Modulates gating properties by producing a marked shift in the BK channel's voltage dependence of activation in the hyperpolarizing direction, and in the absence of calcium. KCNU1 channel auxiliary protein. May modulate KCNU1 gating properties. From Homo sapiens (Human).
   3992..4038    -  misc_feature   MCS (fragment): pBluescript multiple cloning site
   4072..4090    -  promoter       T7 promoter: promoter for bacteriophage T7 RNA polymerase
   4095..4142    +  terminator     T7 terminator: transcription terminator for bacteriophage T7 RNA polymerase
   4149..4185    +  CDS            lacZα (fragment): LacZα fragment of β-galactosidase; lacZ fragment
   4232..4275    -  terminator     rrnB T1 terminator: Escherichia coli rrnB; transcription terminator T1 from the E. coli rrnB gene
   4407..4434    +  terminator     rrnB T2 terminator: transcription terminator T2 from the E. coli rrnB gene
   4489..4581    -  CDS            lacI (fragment): lac repressor; lacI; The lac repressor binds to the lac operator to inhibit transcription in E. coli. This inhibition can be relieved by adding lactose or isopropyl-β-D-thiogalactopyranoside (IPTG).
   4760..4797    -  rep_origin     ColA ori (fragment): Plasmids containing the ColA origin of replication can be propagated in E. coli cells that contain additional plasmids with compatible origins.
   4800..5094    -  rep_origin     ori (fragment): high-copy-number ColE1/pMB1/pBR322/pUC origin of replication
   5265..6125    -  CDS            AmpR: β-lactamase; bla; confers resistance to ampicillin, carbenicillin, and related antibiotics
   6126..6230    -  promoter       AmpR promoter: bla
   6257..6685    +  rep_origin     f1 ori (sequence partly withheld): f1 bacteriophage origin of replication; arrow indicates direction of (+) strand synthesis
   6716..6873    -  CDS            lacZα (fragment): LacZα fragment of β-galactosidase; lacZ fragment
   6876..6894    +  promoter       T7 promoter: promoter for bacteriophage T7 RNA polymerase
   6903..6948    +  misc_feature   MCS (fragment): pBluescript multiple cloning site
   6948..7235    -  CDS            Runx2 (fragment): RUNX2_RAT - Also known as Cbfa1, Osf2. Experimental evidence at protein level: Swiss-Prot protein existence level 1. Transcription factor involved in osteoblastic differentiation and skeletal morphogenesis. Essential for the maturation of osteoblasts and both intramembranous and endochondral ossification. CBF binds to the core site, 5'-PYGPYGGT-3', of a number of enhancers and promoters, including murine leukemia virus, polyomavirus enhancer, T-cell receptor enhancers, osteocalcin, osteopontin, bone sialoprotein, alpha 1(I) collagen, LCK, IL-3 and GM-CSF promoters. Inhibits KAT6B-dependent tra
   7242..7305    +  misc_feature   MCS (fragment): pBluescript multiple cloning site
   7317..7335    -  promoter       T3 promoter: promoter for bacteriophage T3 RNA polymerase
   7380..7396    -  protein_bind   lac operator: The lac repressor binds to the lac operator to inhibit transcription in E. coli. This inhibition can be relieved by adding lactose or isopropyl-β-D-thiogalactopyranoside (IPTG). lac repressor encoded by lacI
   7404..7434    -  promoter       lac promoter: promoter for the E. coli lac operon
   7449..7470    -  protein_bind   CAP binding site: CAP binding activates transcription in the presence of cAMP. E. coli catabolite activator protein
   7483..7575    -  CDS            lacI (fragment): lac repressor; lacI; The lac repressor binds to the lac operator to inhibit transcription in E. coli. This inhibition can be relieved by adding lactose or isopropyl-β-D-thiogalactopyranoside (IPTG).
   7758..8346    -  rep_origin     ori: high-copy-number ColE1/pMB1/pBR322/pUC origin of replication
   8493..9302    -  CDS            KanR: aminoglycoside phosphotransferase; aph(3')-Ia; confers resistance to kanamycin in bacteria or G418 (Geneticin®) in eukaryotes
