[The description below was written by a language model from this plasmid's Addgene catalogue record and pLannotate feature annotations shown in this document.]
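Description:
Ddo_slit-1 is a bacterial plasmid for in situ hybridization and RNAi studies in planarians. It carries a slit-1 cDNA fragment from Dugesia dorotocephala, listed at 3812 bp, inserted by ligation-independent cloning into the pPR-T4P backbone (2636 bp). It is propagated in E. coli under kanamycin selection. The feature table accordingly shows a KanR (aminoglycoside phosphotransferase) gene and a complete high-copy ColE1/pUC-type origin.

The working part of the design is visible in the annotation. The unannotated stretch of roughly 3.7 to 3.9 kb, which matches the slit-1 insert, is flanked by opposing T7 promoters. T7 terminators sit outside these promoters. This convergent arrangement lets T7 RNA polymerase transcribe both strands to give double-stranded RNA for RNAi knockdown. It also allows single-strand transcripts to be made as riboprobes for in situ hybridization. The short "LRRC52" hit near the end of this region most likely reflects homology to the leucine-rich repeats of Slit proteins rather than a separate human element.

The sequenced record does not fully agree with the catalogue entry. It is 9,414 nt, about 3 kb longer than the roughly 6.4 kb expected from backbone plus insert. It also contains a pBluescript-like segment that the catalogue does not describe. That segment includes AmpR with its promoter, an f1 origin, a partial second ColE1 origin, lacZα fragments, T7 and T3 promoters, MCS fragments and a short Runx2-like fragment. The record gives no explanation for this extra material, which could be an assembly artefact or a co-integrated plasmid.

The associated publication concerns classroom activities on planarian regeneration and stem cell biology, which suggests educational as well as research use.
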