Addgene plasmid #107636: Ddo_slit-1
Purpose: In situ hybridization and RNAi studies in planarians
Depositing lab: Alejandro Sánchez. Depositing organization: Stowers Institute for Medical Research. Publication: Hands-On Classroom Activities for Exploring Regeneration and Stem Cell Biology with Planarians. Accorsi A, Williams MM, Ross EJ, Robb SMC, Elliott SA, Tu KC, Sanchez Alvarado A. The American Biology Teacher 79(3):208-223. Mar 2017. 10.1525/abt.2017.79.3.208.
Backbone
  Vector backbone: pPR-T4P
  Backbone size w/o insert (bp): 2636
  Vector type: RNAi ; In situ hybridization
Growth in bacteria
  Bacterial resistance: Kanamycin, 50 μg/mL
  Growth temperature: 37°C
  Growth strain: DH5alpha
  Copy number: Unknown
Gene/Insert
  Gene/Insert name: slit-1
  Species: Dugesia dorotocephala
  Insert size (bp): 3812
  Cloning method: Ligation Independent Cloning
Terms and licenses: Academic/Nonprofit Terms; Industry Terms: Not Available to Industry
How to cite: Ddo_slit-1 was a gift from Alejandro Sánchez (Addgene plasmid # 107636 ; http://n2t.net/addgene:107636 ; RRID:Addgene_107636)
