>Addgene plasmid #107636 | Ddo_slit-1 | depositor partial sequence | sequence record 202992 | Insert Sequence
TTTACAGCTTCGAGGAAGAGTAACGCTACGGCGATAGAAGCGTCCATTATCGCATTTGAACTGTATTTTG
TGCGTGGTATATTTTGAGGGTTGACAACAAGGAGATAAACTGTTGTCTGTAGATCTTTGATAAAAGTTCC
TGTTGCTATCTGCTTGCATTCGATTATTAGAGCAAGTTCCTTTACAAACTCGGTATTGGAACTTTTTTAT
TGATAAACAATTGTCATGAGTATCTGGATCTTTGATAAAAGTTCGAGTTGTTTTGCCATGACATTTGGAA
ACTCTTTTTTTACATTTTCTGCCAACAAATCCATTTTTGCAAACGCATTTATATTTTCGATTTTTCTCAT
TTACTTCGTGACAAACGCCATTATTGGAACAAACGCCCGGCTTGCTACATATTGTGCTTTTGACTGGCAA
ACTTTTGGTTGACTTAATCGGTACTTCTATGTCTTGTGTTGGAACTTCTGACGATGGTAATTCTTGAGCG
GTTTTCGATATTAAATCTCCACATCCGGGTTTAACGTTCACGGACTTTGACATGTATTTGGAAAAGTCGA
TTTTTTTCCGGTTGATAAGCAACGATTCGATGCATCCAGTAAAATCTGAGTCGTTATCGAAATGATGGTT
TTGTATTGCAGTATTAAGGATTTTTTTCGGTGCTCCACCAATAAATATCCCGGTGTCGAGTGCCATATAT
TGATTGGTCATTAGGTACTTGGACTTCAGAGTGAAGTGTACTTTCCCATTGAGGTACATTGTTAAATTTT
CACCAACTATTTCGATATTCAGATAATGTAATTTATTATCATTGACCACGTCCATTGAAAAACCATCGGG
TCCGATATCTTTATCGCCAATGTTATAACTTATTTTTATATGTCCTCGAAATAGATTTACAACCAAGTAG
CTCTTATCGAACCCTTGATAGAGAATCAATCCGGATGAAGAATTAGTTATAAATTTTAGGGAAATGTTTC
CTTTTGGCATTAAAAATCCTCTTGAAGGTGGATGAATTTCAATATGTGAGTCTTTACCAAAATATAAACT
ATTTAAATACTGACAGAAAGGACCCGAATATCCTGGCTTGCATTTACAATACGACTTTTGTTTATTCATA
TCTTCATTTACACAAACTCCATTATTCAAACATTCATGATATGCGCAAACAGATTCAGATATTACTTCAT
TTATGGATGTGAAATGCTTTGAGACTTCACTTCTATCAATATCTCTCCTGGAAAGATTCGTTTTTAGTTT
ATACGGTTTCCATGCTGGTTCTTCACAGTAAGTTCCAACATAACCCGGTCTGCATATACATTTGTAACCA
TTTACCAAGTCCTCACATTTTGCTTCATTTTTGCAAACATTGTACTTACAATCATCGATATTTTGTTCAC
AGTTTTTTCCTTCCCATCCTTTTGTACAAGAACATTTATAGTCATTATTGGAAAGCGGTTCACAATGTCC
AGAATTCTCGCAGGGATTTTTATCGTGGCAATAGAGGAATTTGCTCTCACAAAACTTTCCTCTGAAACCA
TTTGGACATTTACAGCTGTATTTATTCACTTGGTCTACACAGGTTGCACCATTTTCACATTTGTGACCTC
CACAATCGTCTATATTCTCAGTGCATTTTGGACCACGGAAACCACTGGGACAAACACATTCATAATTTCC
GAAATTATCAGTATTTTTACAAATACCTCCATTTCTACACGGTTGACCAAAACAAGCATTTATTCTTTTT
TCACAACTTTTCCCATGAAAAGGATTAGGACAATCGCAAATGTAATCATGATGTGTAATCAGTGAACATT
TACCGTTATTTTGACACGGAGTTTTCATACAAGCGTCACATTTGGCAGTGATATAAGTGTCTTCGGTTTC
TTCTGAACAGATAAACTCAGTGGGTTTTGAATGATAAATTGATTTTAATTTCATCCTTTCAGGACTGGCA
CAGAGGGAAATCCCATTGTCCAAAAATCTGTCCAAAAAGAACTGATTCAGCCATTTTATATTACAATCAC
AATGGAATGGGTTTTGACCAAGAGCAATGTTATTAAGATTTGTTAAGTCTCGAAATGCTTGAAACGGGAT
CGTAGAAACATCATTACTTTGAAGTATTAAGACTTTTAAATTTGAAAGGTCCTTGAAAGCATCTTGATGT
ATGCATTGCAATTTATTGAAACTCAAAACTAATGTTTCCAAATTTTTCAAAGGGGTCAACACATCTTTAT
TGATTTCTGTGATACCATTATAACTGAGGACCAAAGTTTTTAGATTTATTAGATTTTTAAATGATGATTC
ATTAAGGGTTTTGAGATCATTTCTGTCGAGATATAGTTCCGTCGTATTTGGAGGAATTTCTGTTGGGATT
TCCTTCAGCTGAAGTTCACTACAATCGATTCTCGTGGATTCACATTTGCATTTAGACGGACACTTTGGAA
TTTTATTGCATTTCATGTCTAAACAGCAAGAATAGCTAAAATTAGCTTTAGCACATGAAGATGTCTCTTC
CTTCGAAGATTTGTTACCTTCACATACAAAATACTTTTCATCCAAATTAGGAAGCGGAGTTCCTTTCAAA
ATTGGCGGTGATTGGCAAGTTGGAAGTCTTAGACTTCCAAGAATACCGTAGTTGTTCCGCGACCATTCGG
ATAACCATTTCAGACGACAGTCACAATGAAGTTCGTTATTGTTTAACATTAGATATTTCAGATTTGTATT
AAATTTAAAAGAATTTGTTCCGATGCAGCTAATATGATTGTCGTTGAGTTGTAATATTTCTAGTTCTATT
AAATGTTTGAACGTTTCATTATTGACGCATTTTAATTTGTTTGAACTGAGGTTTATTTCTTTCAATTTGG
TGCTTTTGCTAAACGTGTCCGGTTTAATATTTTCAATTTGATTGTTAGACAAGTCTAATTTAACTAAATT
CGATGCCTGATGAACTGAATAAATTTGATCTAAGTTTTTGATGTCATTGTGAGATAAAATTAGAGTGGTC
GTTGAAGGGAAGATCTTTTCAGGAAGCGAACTCAGACCGACTCCCGAACAGTTGACGATTTCTGAAGAGC
AAGAGCATTTATGTGGACAAATGACCTTCGGAACACAGTTTTCATCATGAGTATCGTATTTAATATCAGA
TTCAGAATTACACTGAAAATTGTAATTCTGGAGACTCTTTACGGCTATTCCATGGGCGCTACTGGGACCA
ACACATGATGCCACTGGGGTCGCATTGACTTCCTTGAGTTTCAAAACTTGAACTAACCACAGTATTTTGC
AGTCACAATACAAAGGATTGTGGACCAGATATAGATATCTTAGTTTTACGAGAGGTCTCAGGACTTCTTC
CTTCAGAGCAGAAAGTTTATTTTCTGACAAATGCAACAAGTAAAGTCTCTTGACCCCTTCGAATGTACCG
GTTGGCAGGCATTCAATTTCGTTATTGTGTAAATATAAAAACATTAATGAAGACAGTCCGTTGAAAGCAT
TTCGTCTTATCGTTCTTAAATTGTTCATGTTTAAATATAAAGCCGTTAGTTGCTGTAAACCGATAAATGC
TCCTGGTTCAATGTCGACCATTCCATTTTGCGTTAAAATTATTTTTTTCAATAATTTATATTTTGATAGA
AATCCTTGTCTGAGAATCGTGATGCTATTATTTTGTAAATCTAGTTCAATGGTATTTGTCGGAAGATCCT
GGGGGATGTTCGTAAGCTGTTTACCAGTGCAATTAACGATCCCGTCTTGAGAACATGTGCATTGTTTTGG
ACACACTTTTCTGTCTGGTTGACAGGTGTTTT
